>Addgene plasmid #70432 | R777-E148 Hs.PAK1-nostop | depositor full sequence | sequence record 125881 | Full Sequence
TTAACGCTAGCATGGATGTTTTCCCAGTCACGACGTTGTAAAACGACGGCCAGTCTTAAAATTCGAGCTC
GGTCCGAGGATCCGAAATAATGATTTTATTTTGACTGATAGTGACCTGTTCGTTGCAACAAATTGATAAG
CAATGCTTTTTTATAATGCCAACTTTGTACAAAAAAGTTGGCACCATGTCAAATAACGGCCTAGACATTC
AAGACAAACCCCCAGCCCCTCCGATGAGAAATACCAGCACTATGATTGGAGCCGGCAGCAAAGATGCTGG
AACCCTAAACCATGGTTCTAAACCTCTGCCTCCAAACCCAGAGGAGAAGAAAAAGAAGGACCGATTTTAC
CGATCCATTTTACCTGGAGATAAAACAAATAAAAAGAAAGAGAAAGAGCGGCCAGAGATTTCTCTCCCTT
CAGATTTTGAACACACAATTCATGTCGGTTTTGATGCTGTCACAGGGGAGTTTACGGGAATGCCAGAGCA
GTGGGCCCGCTTGCTTCAGACATCAAATATCACTAAGTCGGAGCAGAAGAAAAACCCGCAGGCTGTTCTG
GATGTGTTGGAGTTTTACAACTCGAAGAAGACATCCAACAGCCAGAAATACATGAGCTTTACAGATAAGT
CAGCTGAGGATTACAATTCTTCTAATGCCTTGAATGTGAAGGCTGTGTCTGAGACTCCTGCAGTGCCACC
AGTTTCAGAAGATGAGGATGATGATGATGATGATGCTACCCCACCACCAGTGATTGCTCCACGCCCAGAG
CACACAAAATCTGTATACACACGGTCTGTGATTGAACCACTTCCTGTCACTCCAACTCGGGACGTGGCTA
CATCTCCCATTTCACCTACTGAAAATAACACCACTCCACCAGATGCTTTGACCCGGAATACTGAGAAGCA
GAAGAAGAAGCCTAAAATGTCTGATGAGGAGATCTTGGAGAAATTACGAAGCATAGTGAGTGTGGGCGAT
CCTAAGAAGAAATATACACGGTTTGAGAAGATTGGACAAGGTGCTTCAGGCACCGTGTACACAGCAATGG
ATGTGGCCACAGGACAGGAGGTGGCCATTAAGCAGATGAATCTTCAGCAGCAGCCCAAGAAAGAGCTGAT
TATTAATGAGATCCTGGTCATGAGGGAAAACAAGAACCCAAACATTGTGAATTACTTGGACAGTTACCTC
GTGGGAGATGAGCTGTGGGTTGTTATGGAATACTTGGCTGGAGGCTCCTTGACAGATGTGGTGACAGAAA
CTTGCATGGATGAAGGCCAAATTGCAGCTGTGTGCCGTGAGTGTCTGCAGGCTCTGGAGTTCTTGCATTC
GAACCAGGTCATTCACAGAGACATCAAGAGTGACAATATTCTGTTGGGAATGGATGGCTCTGTCAAGCTA
ACTGACTTTGGATTCTGTGCACAGATAACCCCAGAGCAGAGCAAACGGAGCACCATGGTAGGAACCCCAT
ACTGGATGGCACCAGAGGTTGTGACACGAAAGGCCTATGGGCCCAAGGTTGACATCTGGTCCCTGGGCAT
CATGGCCATCGAAATGATTGAAGGGGAGCCTCCATACCTCAATGAAAACCCTCTGAGAGCCTTGTACCTC
ATTGCCACCAATGGGACCCCAGAACTTCAGAACCCAGAGAAGCTGTCAGCTATCTTCCGGGACTTTCTGA
ACCGCTGTCTCGAGATGGATGTGGAGAAGAGAGGTTCAGCTAAAGAGCTGCTACAGCATCAATTCCTGAA
GATTGCCAAGCCCCTCTCCAGCCTCACTCCACTGATTGCTGCAGCTAAGGAGGCAACAAAGAACAATCAC
TCAACTTTCTTGTACAAAGTTGGCATTATAGGAAAGCATTGCTTATCAATTTGTTGCAACGAACAGGTCA
CTATCAGTCAAAATAAAATCATTATTTGCATGCAAGCTTAGATCCTCTAGACCAGCCAGGACAGAAATGC
CTCGACTTCGCTGCTACCCAAGGTTGCCGGGTGACGCACACCGTGGAAACGGATGAAGGCACGAACCCAG
TGGACATAAGCCTGTTCGGTTCGTAAGCTGTAATGCAAGTAGCGTATGCGCTCACGCAACTGGTCCAGAA
CCTTGACCGAACGCAGCGGTGGTAACGGCGCAGTGGCGGTTTTCATGGCTTGTTATGACTGTTTTTTTGG
GGTACAGTCTATGCCTCGGGCATCCAAGCAGCAAGCGCGTTACGCCGTGGGTCGATGTTTGATGTTATGG
AGCAGCAACGATGTTACGCAGCAGGGCAGTCGCCCTAAAACAAAGTTAAACATTATGAGGGAAGCGGTGA
TCGCCGAAGTATCGACTCAACTATCAGAGGTAGTTGGCGTCATCGAGCGCCATCTCGAACCGACGTTGCT
GGCCGTACATTTGTACGGCTCCGCAGTGGATGGCGGCCTGAAGCCACACAGTGATATTGATTTGCTGGTT
ACGGTGACCGTAAGGCTTGATGAAACAACGCGGCGAGCTTTGATCAACGACCTTTTGGAAACTTCGGCTT
CCCCTGGAGAGAGCGAGATTCTCCGCGCTGTAGAAGTCACCATTGTTGTGCACGACGACATCATTCCGTG
GCGTTATCCAGCTAAGCGCGAACTGCAATTTGGAGAATGGCAGCGCAATGACATTCTTGCAGGTATCTTC
GAGCCAGCCACGATCGACATTGATCTGGCTATCTTGCTGACAAAAGCAAGAGAACATAGCGTTGCCTTGG
TAGGTCCAGCGGCGGAGGAACTCTTTGATCCGGTTCCTGAACAGGATCTATTTGAGGCGCTAAATGAAAC
CTTAACGCTATGGAACTCGCCGCCCGACTGGGCTGGCGATGAGCGAAATGTAGTGCTTACGTTGTCCCGC
ATTTGGTACAGCGCAGTAACCGGCAAAATCGCGCCGAAGGATGTCGCTGCCGACTGGGCAATGGAGCGCC
TGCCGGCCCAGTATCAGCCCGTCATACTTGAAGCTAGACAGGCTTATCTTGGACAAGAAGAAGATCGCTT
GGCCTCGCGCGCAGATCAGTTGGAAGAATTTGTCCACTACGTGAAAGGCGAGATCACCAAGGTAGTCGGC
AAATAACCCTCGAGCCACCCATGACCAAAATCCCTTAACGTGAGTTACGCGTCGTTCCACTGAGCGTCAG
ACCCCGTAGAAAAGATCAAAGGATCTTCTTGAGATCCTTTTTTTCTGCGCGTAATCTGCTGCTTGCAAAC
AAAAAAACCACCGCTACCAGCGGTGGTTTGTTTGCCGGATCAAGAGCTACCAACTCTTTTTCCGAAGGTA
ACTGGCTTCAGCAGAGCGCAGATACCAAATACTGTCCTTCTAGTGTAGCCGTAGTTAGGCCACCACTTCA
AGAACTCTGTAGCACCGCCTACATACCTCGCTCTGCTAATCCTGTTACCAGTGGCTGCTGCCAGTGGCGA
TAAGTCGTGTCTTACCGGGTTGGACTCAAGACGATAGTTACCGGATAAGGCGCAGCGGTCGGGCTGAACG
GGGGGTTCGTGCACACAGCCCAGCTTGGAGCGAACGACCTACACCGAACTGAGATACCTACAGCGTGAGC
ATTGAGAAAGCGCCACGCTTCCCGAAGGGAGAAAGGCGGACAGGTATCCGGTAAGCGGCAGGGTCGGAAC
AGGAGAGCGCACGAGGGAGCTTCCAGGGGGAAACGCCTGGTATCTTTATAGTCCTGTCGGGTTTCGCCAC
CTCTGACTTGAGCGTCGATTTTTGTGATGCTCGTCAGGGGGGCGGAGCCTATGGAAAAACGCCAGCAACG
CGGCCTTTTTACGGTTCCTGGCCTTTTGCTGGCCTTTTGCTCACATGTTCTTTCCTGCGTTATCCCCTGA
TTCTGTGGATAACCGTATTACCGCCTTTGAGTGAGCTGATACCGCTCGCCGCAGCCGAACGACCGAGCGC
AGCGAGTCAGTGAGCGAGGAAGCGGAAGAGCGCCCAATACGCAAACCGCCTCTCCCCGCGCGTTGGCCGA
TTCATTAATGCAGCTGGCACGACAGGTTTCCCGACTGGAAAGCGGGCAGTGAGCGCAACGCAATTAATAC
GCGTACCGCTAGCCAGGAAGAGTTTGTAGAAACGCAAAAAGGCCATCCGTCAGGATGGCCTTCTGCTTAG
TTTGATGCCTGGCAGTTTATGGCGGGCGTCCTGCCCGCCACCCTCCGGGCCGTTGCTTCACAACGTTCAA
ATCCGCTCCCGGCGGATTTGTCCTACTCAGGAGAGCGTTCACCGACAAACAACAGATAAAACGAAAGGCC
CAGTCTTCCGACTGAGCCTTTCGTTTTATTTGATGCCTGGCAGTTCCCTACTCTCGCG
Features (pLannotate 1.2.2; 11 found; start..end, strand, type, name):
     18..54      -  CDS            lacZα (fragment): LacZα fragment of β-galactosidase; lacZ fragment
     85..180     +  protein_bind   attL3: mutant version of attL; recombination site for the Gateway® LR reaction LR Clonase™
    186..1820    +  CDS            PAK1: PAK1_HUMAN - Experimental evidence at protein level: Swiss-Prot protein existence level 1. Protein kinase involved in intracellular signaling pathways downstream of integrins and receptor-type kinases that plays an important role in cytoskeleton dynamics, in cell adhesion, migration, proliferation, apoptosis, mitosis, and in vesicle-mediated transport processes (PubMed:11896197, PubMed:30290153). Can directly phosphorylate BAD and protects cells against apoptosis. Activated by interaction with CDC42 and RAC1. Functions as GTPase effector that links the Rho-related GTPases CDC42 and RAC1 to the
   1825..1918    -  protein_bind   attL2 (fragment): mutant version of attL; recombination site for the Gateway® LR reaction LR Clonase™
   2033..2056    +  promoter       Pc promoter (fragment): intI1 (promoter lies within the coding sequence); class 1 integron promoter
   2232..2288    +  CDS            GmR (fragment): gentamycin acetyltransferase; aacC1; confers resistance to gentamycin
   2295..3086    +  CDS            SmR: aminoglycoside adenylyltransferase (Murphy, 1985); aadA; confers resistance to spectinomycin and streptomycin
   3179..3767    +  rep_origin     ori: high-copy-number ColE1/pMB1/pBR322/pUC origin of replication
   3950..4042    +  CDS            lacI (fragment): lac repressor; lacI; The lac repressor binds to the lac operator to inhibit transcription in E. coli. This inhibition can be relieved by adding lactose or isopropyl-β-D-thiogalactopyranoside (IPTG).
   4097..4124    -  terminator     rrnB T2 terminator: transcription terminator T2 from the E. coli rrnB gene
   4256..4299    +  terminator     rrnB T1 terminator: Escherichia coli rrnB; transcription terminator T1 from the E. coli rrnB gene
