[The description below was written by a language model from this plasmid's Addgene catalogue record and pLannotate feature annotations shown in this document.]
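Description:
R777-E148 Hs.PAK1-nostop is a Gateway entry clone built on the pDonor-255 backbone that carries the human PAK1 open reading frame (reference transcript NM_002576.4) with its stop codon removed. It is a bacterial propagation plasmid rather than an expression vector. It replicates in E. coli from a high-copy ColE1/pUC-type origin and is selected with spectinomycin through the aadA (SmR) aminoglycoside adenylyltransferase gene. A fragment of a class 1 integron Pc promoter lies upstream of that gene. The 1,635 bp insert plus the 2,693 bp backbone account for the 4,328 nt full sequence. Small annotated remnants of lacZα, lacI and a gentamicin resistance gene appear to be non-functional backbone leftovers. The rrnB T1 and T2 terminators lie upstream of the cloning region, where they can insulate the insert from read-through transcription.

The PAK1 coding sequence is flanked by attL recombination sites. The automated annotation labels these attL3 upstream and a partial attL2 downstream, in opposite orientations. These sites allow LR Clonase-mediated transfer of the ORF into compatible Gateway destination vectors. The entry clone shows no annotated promoter driving PAK1, so expression signals, tags and host range are supplied by whichever destination vector is chosen. Because the ORF lacks a stop codon, translation can continue through the downstream recombination site into a C-terminal fusion partner such as an epitope tag or fluorescent protein, which is the stated purpose of this version. PAK1 encodes a serine/threonine kinase that acts as an effector of the Rho-family GTPases CDC42 and RAC1. It influences cytoskeletal dynamics, adhesion, migration, proliferation and apoptosis, so the clone serves as a starting point for constructs used to study these signalling pathways.
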