Addgene plasmid #70432: R777-E148 Hs.PAK1-nostop
Purpose: Gateway ORF clone of human PAK1 [NM_002576.4] without stop codon (for C-terminal fusions)
Depositing lab: Dominic Esposito. Depositing organization: National Cancer Institute (NCI).
Backbone
  Vector backbone: pDonor-255
  Backbone size w/o insert (bp): 2693
  Vector type: Gateway Entry Clone
Growth in bacteria
  Bacterial resistance: Spectinomycin, 50 μg/mL
  Growth temperature: 37°C
  Growth strain: DH10B
  Copy number: High Copy
Gene/Insert
  Gene/Insert name: PAK1 (alt name: NM_002576.4)
  Species: H. sapiens (human)
  Insert size (bp): 1635
  Entrez Gene: PAK1 (a.k.a. IDDMSSD, PAKalpha, alpha-PAK, p65-PAK)
  Cloning method: Gateway Cloning
  Sequencing primers: 5′ M13F 23-mer (5'-CCCAGTCACGACGTTGTAAAACG); 3′ attLR 23-mer (5'-TAACATCAGAGATTTTGAGACAC)
Terms and licenses: Academic/Nonprofit Terms; Industry Terms: Not Available to Industry
How to cite: R777-E148 Hs.PAK1-nostop was a gift from Dominic Esposito (Addgene plasmid # 70432 ; http://n2t.net/addgene:70432 ; RRID:Addgene_70432)
