>Addgene plasmid #70432 | R777-E148 Hs.PAK1-nostop | addgene partial sequence | sequence record 132288 | pCR8_R1 5'-cgaaccgaacaggcttatgt-3'
GGTGTGCGTCACCCGGCAACCTTGGGTAGCAGCGAAGTCGAGGCATTTCTGTCCTGGCTGGTCTAGAGGA
TCTAAGCTTGCATGCAAATAATGATTTTATTTTGACTGATAGTGACCTGTTCGTTGCAACAAATTGATAA
GCAATGCTTTCCTATAATGCCAACTTTGTACAAGAAAGTTGAGTGATTGTTCTTTGTTGCCTCCTTAGCT
GCAGCAATCAGTGGAGTGAGGCTGGAGAGGGGCTTGGCAATCTTCAGGAATTGATGCTGTAGCAGCTCTT
TAGCTGAACCTCTCTTCTCCACATCCATCTCGAGACAGCGGTTCAGAAAGTCCCGGAAGATAGCTGACAG
CTTCTCTGGGTTCTGAAGTTCTGGGGTCCCATTGGTGGCAATGAGGTACAAGGCTCTCAGAGGGTTTTCA
TTGAGGTATGGAGGCTCCCCTTCAATCATTTCGATGGCCATGATGCCCAGGGACCAGATGTCAACCTTGG
GCCCATAGGCCTTTCGTGTCACAACCTCTGGTGCCATCCAGTATGGGGTTCCTACCATGGTGCTCCGTTT
GCTCTGCTCTGGGGTTATCTGTGCACAGAATCCAAAGTCAGTTAGCTTGACAGAGCCATCCATTCCCAAC
AGAATATTGTCACTCTTGATGTCTCTGTGAATGACCTGGTTCGAATGCAAGAACTCCAGAGCCTGCAGAC
ACTCACGGCACACAGCTGCAATTTGGCCTTCATCCATGCAAGTTTCTGTCACCACATCTGTCAAGGAGCC
TCCAGCCAAGTATTCCATAACAACCCACAGCTCATCTCCCACGAGGTAACTGTCCAAGTAATTCACAATG
TTTGGGTTCTTGTTTTCCCTCATGACCAGGATCTCATTAATAATCAGCTCTTTCTTGGGCTGCTGCTGAA
GATTCATCTGCTTAATGGCCACCTCCTGTCCTGTGGCCACATCCATTGCTGTGTACACGGTGCCTGAAGC
ACCTTGTCCAATCTTCTCAAACCGTGTATATTTCTTCTTAGGATCGCCCACACTCACTATGCTTCGTAAT
TTCTCCAAGATCTCCTCATC
